>Addgene plasmid #117129 | pJet1.2 'rncS | addgene full sequence | sequence record 226774 | Addgene NGS Result
GCCCCTGCAGCCGAATTATATTATTTTTGCCAAATAATTTTTAACAAAAGCTCTGAAGTCTTCTTCATTT
AAATTCTTAGATGATACTTCATCTGGAAAATTGTCCCAATTAGTAGCATCACGCTGTGAGTAAGTTCTAA
ACCATTTTTTTATTGTTGTATTATCTCTAATCTTACTACTCGATGAGTTTTCGGTATTATCTCTATTTTT
AACTTGGAGCAGGTTCCATTCATTGTTTTTTTCATCATAGTGAATAAAATCAACTGCTTTAACACTTGTG
CCTGAACACCATATCCATCCGGCGTAATACGACTCACTATAGGGAGAGCGGCCGCCAGATCTTCCGGATG
GCTCGAGTTTTTCAGCAAGATGTTACACTCGAGGGTCTCGCGAGGGATCCGACGAAATTGAGAGCCGCAA
TTGTTTGCGAACCGTCTCTCGTTTCATTGGCTCACGAGCTGTCATTCGGCGATCTTGTCCTGTTGGGTAA
AGGCGAGGAAATGACAGGCGGAAGAAAGCGTCCTGCTCTATTGGCGGATGTTTTTGAGGCATTTATCGGA
GCCTTGTACCTTGACCAAGGATTAGAGCCGGTCGAAAGTTTCTTAAAAGTTTATGTGTTCCCTAAAATTA
ACGATGGTGCTTTTTCTCATGTGATGGATTTCAAAAGCCAGCTGCAGGAATACGTGCAGCGGGACGGCAA
AGGCTCTCTGGAGTATAAAATCTCCAACGAAAAAGGACCTGCGCACAACCGTGAATTTGAAGCCATCGTA
TCTCTAAAAGGTGAACCACTCGGAGTCGGAAACGGCCGTTCAAAGAAAGAAGCCGAACAGCACGCTGCTC
AGGAAGCTTTAGCTAAATTGCAAAAACACCATACGAAACAATAAAATCCCCCTTATGACTCAGGGGGATT
TCAGTATGTATGCCGTCTTATTTGACCAATGTTTATGATAGAATTGAAATACTTATTACATAAGGAGGAT
CGCTATGTTCCAGAGACCCAATGAATCTTTCTAGAAGATCTCCTACAATATTCTCAGCTGCCATGGAAAA
TCGATGTTCTTCTTTTATTCTCTCAAGATTTTCAGGCTGTATATTAAAACTTATATTAAGAACTATGCTA
ACCACCTCATCAGGAACCGTTGTAGGTGGCGTGGGTTTTCTTGGCAATCGACTCTCATGAAAACTACGAG
CTAAATATTCAATATGTTCCTCTTGACCAACTTTATTCTGCATTTTTTTTGAACGAGGTTTAGAGCAAGC
TTCAGGAAACTGAGACAGGAATTTTATTAAAAATTTAAATTTTGAAGAAAGTTCAGGGTTAATAGCATCC
ATTTTTTGCTTTGCAAGTTCCTCAGCATTCTTAACAAAAGACGTCTCTTTTGACATGTTTAAAGTTTAAA
CCTCCTGTGTGAAATTATTATCCGCTCATAATTCCACACATTATACGAGCCGGAAGCATAAAGTGTAAAG
CCTGGGGTGCCTAATGAGTGAGCTAACTCACATTAATTGCGTTGCGCTCACTGCCAATTGCTTTCCAGTC
GGGAAACCTGTCGTGCCAGCTGCATTAATGAATCGGCCAACGCGCGGGGAGAGGCGGTTTGCGTATTGGG
CGCTCTTCCGCTTCCTCGCTCACTGACTCGCTGCGCTCGGTCGTTCGGCTGCGGCGAGCGGTATCAGCTC
ACTCAAAGGCGGTAATACGGTTATCCACAGAATCAGGGGATAACGCAGGAAAGAACATGTGAGCAAAAGG
CCAGCAAAAGGCCAGGAACCGTAAAAAGGCCGCGTTGCTGGCGTTTTTCCATAGGCTCCGCCCCCCTGAC
GAGCATCACAAAAATCGACGCTCAAGTCAGAGGTGGCGAAACCCGACAGGACTATAAAGATACCAGGCGT
TTCCCCCTGGAAGCTCCCTCGTGCGCTCTCCTGTTCCGACCCTGCCGCTTACCGGATACCTGTCCGCCTT
TCTCCCTTCGGGAAGCGTGGCGCTTTCTCATAGCTCACGCTGTAGGTATCTCAGTTCGGTGTAGGTCGTT
CGCTCCAAGCTGGGCTGTGTGCACGAACCCCCCGTTCAGCCCGACCGCTGCGCCTTATCCGGTAACTATC
GTCTTGAGTCCAACCCGGTAAGACACGACTTATCGCCACTGGCAGCAGCCACTGGTAACAGGATTAGCAG
AGCGAGGTATGTAGGCGGTGCTACAGAGTTCTTGAAGTGGTGGCCTAACTACGGCTACACTAGAAGAACA
GTATTTGGTATCTGCGCTCTGCTGAAGCCAGTTACCTTCGGAAAAAGAGTTGGTAGCTCTTGATCCGGCA
AACAAACCACCGCTGGTAGCGGTGGTTTTTTTGTTTGCAAGCAGCAGATTACGCGCAGAAAAAAAGGATC
TCAAGAAGATCCTTTGATCTTTTCTACGGGGTCTGACGCTCAGTGGAACGAAAACTCACGTTAAGGGATT
TTGGTCATGAGATTATCAAAAAGGATCTTCACCTAGATCCTTTTAAATTAAAAATGAAGTTTTAAATCAA
TCTAAAGTATATATGAGTAAACTTGGTCTGACAGTTACCAATGCTTAATCAGTGAGGCACCTATCTCAGC
GATCTGTCTATTTCGTTCATCCATAGTTGCCTGACTCCCCGTCGTGTAGATAACTACGATACGGGAGGGC
TTACCATCTGGCCCCAGTGCTGCAATGATACCGCGAGACCCACGCTCACCGGCTCCAGATTTATCAGCAA
TAAACCAGCCAGCCGGAAGGGCCGAGCGCAGAAGTGGTCCTGCAACTTTATCCGCCTCCATCCAGTCTAT
TAATTGTTGCCGGGAAGCTAGAGTAAGTAGTTCGCCAGTTAATAGTTTGCGCAACGTTGTTGCCATTGCT
ACAGGCATCGTGGTGTCACGCTCGTCGTTTGGTATGGCTTCATTCAGCTCCGGTTCCCAACGATCAAGGC
GAGTTACATGATCCCCCATGTTGTGCAAAAAAGCGGTTAGCTCCTTCGGTCCTCCGATCGTTGTCAGAAG
TAAGTTGGCCGCAGTGTTATCACTCATGGTTATGGCAGCACTGCATAATTCTCTTACTGTCATGCCATCC
GTAAGATGCTTTTCTGTGACTGGTGAGTACTCAACCAAGTCATTCTGAGAATAGTGTATGCGGCGACCGA
GTTGCTCTTGCCCGGCGTCAATACGGGATAATACCGCGCCACATAGCAGAACTTTAAAAGTGCTCATCAT
TGGAAAACGTTCTTCGGGGCGAAAACTCTCAAGGATCTTACCGCTGTTGAGATCCAGTTCGATGTAACCC
ACTCGTGCACCCAACTGATCTTCAGCATCTTTTACTTTCACCAGCGTTTCTGGGTGAGCAAAAACAGGAA
GGCAAAATGCCGCAAAAAAGGGAATAAGGGCGACACGGAAATGTTGAATACTCATACTCTTCCTTTTTCA
ATATTATTGAAGCATTTATCAGGGTTATTGTCTCATGAGCGGATACATATTTGAATGTATTTAGAAAAAT
AAACAAATAGGGGTTCCGCGCACATTTCCCCGAAAAGTGCCACCTGACGTCTAAGAAACCATTATTATCA
TGACATTAACCTATAAAAATAGGCGTATCACGAGGCC
Features (pLannotate 1.2.2; 8 found; start..end, strand, type, name):
    305..323     +  promoter       T7 promoter: promoter for bacteriophage T7 RNA polymerase
    396..881     +  CDS            rnc (fragment): RNC_BACSU - Also known as rncS. Experimental evidence at protein level: Swiss-Prot protein existence level 1. Digests double-stranded RNA. Involved in the processing of ribosomal RNA transcript to yield the immediate precursors to the large and small rRNAs (23S and 16S). Also processes pre-scRNA (the precursor of the signal recognition particle RNA). Probably also processes some mRNAs, and tRNAs when they are encoded in the rRNA operon (PubMed:22229825, PubMed:26940229, PubMed:11123676, PubMed:17576666, PubMed:18363798, PubMed:22412379). Probably processes pre-crRNA and tracrRNA of type II CRI
   1439..1469    -  promoter       lac UV5 promoter: E. coli lac promoter with an "up" mutation
   1484..1505    -  protein_bind   CAP binding site: CAP binding activates transcription in the presence of cAMP. E. coli catabolite activator protein
   1530..1613    -  CDS            lacI (fragment): lac repressor; lacI; The lac repressor binds to the lac operator to inhibit transcription in E. coli. This inhibition can be relieved by adding lactose or isopropyl-β-D-thiogalactopyranoside (IPTG).
   1796..2384    -  rep_origin     ori: high-copy-number ColE1/pMB1/pBR322/pUC origin of replication
   2555..3415    -  CDS            AmpR: β-lactamase; bla; confers resistance to ampicillin, carbenicillin, and related antibiotics
   3416..3520    -  promoter       AmpR promoter: bla
