[The description below was written by a language model from this plasmid's Addgene catalogue record and pLannotate feature annotations shown in this document.]
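Description:
pJet1.2 'rncS is a small (about 3.6 kb) E. coli cloning plasmid built on the commercial pJet1.2 backbone and used as a Golden Gate donor vector for gene targeting in Bacillus subtilis. It is maintained at high copy through a ColE1/pUC-type origin of replication and selected with ampicillin via the β-lactamase gene driven by its own bla promoter. Other annotated backbone elements are a T7 promoter just upstream of the insertion site, a lac UV5 promoter with a CAP binding site, and a short lacI fragment. These belong to the vector rather than the payload, and the record assigns them no role in the plasmid's use. No origin or selection marker for B. subtilis is annotated, which fits a plasmid that serves only as a source of a DNA module.

The insert is roughly 600 bp of B. subtilis chromosomal DNA. The feature table identifies most of it as a fragment of rnc (also called rncS), the gene for ribonuclease III. The leading apostrophe in the name marks this coding sequence as truncated, so it is not intended as an expression cassette. Instead, it serves as the upstream homology region of the smc gene. According to the depositor comments, BsaI digestion releases the fragment with two defined four-base overhangs, so it can be ligated in a fixed order and orientation with other donor modules in a Golden Gate reaction. The record does not list those partner modules. The associated publication concerns high-throughput allelic replacement screening in B. subtilis, which suggests the assembled products are used to replace alleles at the smc locus by homologous recombination. The cloning method used to build the plasmid is not recorded.
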