Addgene plasmid #117129: pJet1.2 'rncS
Purpose: smc gene upstream homology region
Depositing lab: Stephan Gruber. Depositing organization: Universite de Lausanne (UNIL). Publication: High-Throughput Allelic Replacement Screening in Bacillus subtilis. Diebold-Durand ML, Burmann F, Gruber S. Methods Mol Biol. 2019;2004:49-61. doi: 10.1007/978-1-4939-9520-2_5. PubMed 31147909.
Backbone
  Vector backbone: pJet1.2
  Backbone manufacturer: Thermo scientific
  Backbone size w/o insert (bp): 2974
  Total vector size (bp): 3607
  Vector type: Golden gate donor vector for gene targeting in Bacillus subtilis
Growth in bacteria
  Bacterial resistance: Ampicillin, 100 μg/mL
  Growth temperature: 37°C
  Growth strain: DH5alpha
  Copy number: High Copy
Gene/Insert
  Gene/Insert name: 'rncS
  Species: Bacillus subtilis
  Insert size (bp): 600
  Cloning method: Unknown
  Sequencing primers: 5′ CGACTCACTATAGGGAGAGCGGC; 3′ AAGAACATCGATTTTCCATGGCAG
Terms and licenses: Academic/Nonprofit Terms; Industry Terms: Not Available to Industry
Depositor comments: Donor vector for Golden gate assembly reactions that encodes the upstream homology region of the smc gene from Bacillus subtilis. Overhangs generated upon BsaI cleavage : CGAG (RU) and TTCC. (Gruber lab reference pSG1745)
How to cite: pJet1.2 'rncS was a gift from Stephan Gruber (Addgene plasmid # 117129 ; http://n2t.net/addgene:117129 ; RRID:Addgene_117129)
